Addgene plasmid #45766: pCAG-PLE-IRES-mCherry
Depositing lab: Luke Lavis. Depositing organization: HHMI, Janelia Research Campus. Publication: Selective esterase-ester pair for targeting small molecules with cellular specificity. Tian L, Yang Y, Wysocki LM, Arnold AC, Hu A, Ravichandran B, Sternson SM, Looger LL, Lavis LD. Proc Natl Acad Sci U S A. 2012 Mar 27;109(13):4756-61. doi: 10.1073/pnas.1111943109. Epub 2012 Mar 12. PubMed 22411832.
Backbone
  Vector backbone: pCAGGS
  Backbone size w/o insert (bp): 7231
  Total vector size (bp): 8944
  Modifications to backbone: Added IRES, mCherry and WPRE to pCAGGS vector
  Vector type: Mammalian Expression
  Selectable markers: mCherry
Growth in bacteria
  Bacterial resistance: Ampicillin, 100 μg/mL
  Growth temperature: 37°C
  Growth strain: DH5alpha
  Copy number: High Copy
Gene/Insert
  Gene/Insert name: esterase (alt name: PLE)
  Species: Pig
  Insert size (bp): 1701
  Promoter: CAG
  Cloning method: Ligation Independent Cloning
  Sequencing primers: 5′ GAGAACGTGGTGGTGGTGG; 3′ CAGGGTCAGCCTCTCCTTG
Terms and licenses: Academic/Nonprofit Terms; Industry Terms: Not Available to Industry
Depositor comments: Plasmid designed for coexpression of PLE and mCherry. PLE was subcloned upstream of mCherry and separated by an internal ribosome entry site (IRES) sequence in the pCAGGS vector.
How to cite: pCAG-PLE-IRES-mCherry was a gift from Luke Lavis (Addgene plasmid # 45766 ; http://n2t.net/addgene:45766 ; RRID:Addgene_45766)
