[The description below was written by a language model from this plasmid's Addgene catalogue record and pLannotate feature annotations shown in this document.]
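Description:
pCAG-PLE-IRES-mCherry is a mammalian expression plasmid built on the pCAGGS backbone, to which an IRES, mCherry and a WPRE were added. It is maintained in E. coli through a high-copy ColE1/pUC-type origin and an ampicillin resistance gene (β-lactamase with its own promoter). The catalogue lists a total size of 8,944 bp, while the deposited full sequence is 8,961 nt. No mammalian drug-selection marker is present, so transfected cells are identified by mCherry fluorescence. The backbone also carries an SV40 origin of replication, which can support episomal replication in cells that express SV40 large T antigen, plus remnants of lac regulatory sequences.

The payload is a single bicistronic transcription unit driven by the CAG promoter, annotated here as the CMV immediate-early enhancer, the chicken β-actin promoter and a chimeric β-actin/β-globin intron. This is a strong, broadly active promoter in mammalian cells. The first open reading frame encodes pig liver esterase (PLE, about 1.7 kb; matched to porcine carboxylesterase EST1). It is followed by an EMCV IRES that allows cap-independent translation of mCherry from the same mRNA, so red fluorescence marks the cells that also produce the esterase. Downstream are a short chimeric intron, the WPRE, which enhances transcript stability and expression, and polyadenylation signals from bovine growth hormone and rabbit β-globin.

According to the depositor, the plasmid was designed for coexpression of PLE and mCherry. The associated publication describes a selective esterase–ester pair for targeting small molecules with cellular specificity, which is consistent with using the plasmid to mark and define the esterase-expressing cell population.
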