Features (pLannotate 1.2.2; 24 found; start..end, strand, type, name):
      4..383     +  enhancer       CMV enhancer: human cytomegalovirus immediate early enhancer
    386..661     +  promoter       chicken β-actin promoter: No description available
    662..1670    +  intron         chimeric intron: chimera between introns from chicken β-actin and rabbit β-globin
   1724..1740    +  misc_feature   MCS (fragment): multiple cloning site
   1793..3490    +  CDS            EST1_PIG: Experimental evidence at protein level: Swiss-Prot protein existence level 1. Involved in the detoxification of xenobiotics and in the activation of ester and amide prodrugs. Active towards triacylglycerides containing short-chain fatty acids from C2 to C6, and 1(3)-monoacylglycerols containing fatty acids from C2 to C12. Inactive on long-chain triacylglycerols and diacylglycerol. Hydrolyzes aromatic and alkyl esters and vitamin A acetate. The hydrolysis rate depends upon the amino acid promoiety and the esterification site of the prodrug. Aromatic promoieties are favored, highest rates are ob
   3506..4092    +  misc_feature   IRES2: internal ribosome entry site (IRES) of the encephalomyocarditis virus (EMCV)
   4120..4824    +  CDS            mCherry: mCherry is a basic (constitutively fluorescent) red fluorescent protein published in 2004, derived from Discosoma sp.. It is reported to be a very rapidly-maturing monomer with low acid sensitivity.
   4885..5017    +  intron         chimeric intron: chimera between introns from human β-globin and immunoglobulin heavy chain genes
   5026..5614    +  misc_feature   WPRE: woodchuck hepatitis virus posttranscriptional regulatory element
   5618..5634    +  misc_feature   MCS (fragment): pUC18/19 multiple cloning site
   5647..5758    +  polyA_signal   bGH poly(A) signal: bovine growth hormone polyadenylation signal
   5908..5979    +  CDS            HBB (fragment): HBB_PONPY - Experimental evidence at transcript level: Swiss-Prot protein existence level 2. Involved in oxygen transport from the lung to the various peripheral tissues. From Pongo pygmaeus (Bornean orangutan).
   6050..6105    +  polyA_signal   β-globin poly(A) signal: rabbit β-globin polyadenylation signal (Gil and Proudfoot, 1987)
   6488..6504    -  protein_bind   lac operator: The lac repressor binds to the lac operator to inhibit transcription in E. coli. This inhibition can be relieved by adding lactose or isopropyl-β-D-thiogalactopyranoside (IPTG). lac repressor encoded by lacI
   6512..6542    -  promoter       lac promoter: promoter for the E. coli lac operon
   6557..6578    -  protein_bind   CAP binding site: CAP binding activates transcription in the presence of cAMP. E. coli catabolite activator protein
   6591..6630    -  CDS            lacI (fragment): lac repressor; lacI; The lac repressor binds to the lac operator to inhibit transcription in E. coli. This inhibition can be relieved by adding lactose or isopropyl-β-D-thiogalactopyranoside (IPTG).
   6637..6659    +  promoter       SV40 promoter (fragment): SV40 enhancer and early promoter
   6683..6818    +  rep_origin     SV40 ori: SV40 origin of replication
   6838..6972    +  polyA_signal   SV40 poly(A) signal: SV40 polyadenylation signal
   6974..7028    -  CDS            lacI (fragment): lac repressor; lacI; The lac repressor binds to the lac operator to inhibit transcription in E. coli. This inhibition can be relieved by adding lactose or isopropyl-β-D-thiogalactopyranoside (IPTG).
   7211..7799    -  rep_origin     ori: high-copy-number ColE1/pMB1/pBR322/pUC origin of replication
   7970..8830    -  CDS            AmpR: β-lactamase; bla; confers resistance to ampicillin, carbenicillin, and related antibiotics
   8831..8935    -  promoter       AmpR promoter: bla
>Addgene plasmid #45766 | pCAG-PLE-IRES-mCherry | depositor full sequence | sequence record 64121 | pCAG-PLE-IRES-mCherry sequence 8961 bps
GTCGACATTGATTATTGACTAGTTATTAATAGTAATCAATTACGGGGTCATTAGTTCATAGCCCATATAT
GGAGTTCCGCGTTACATAACTTACGGTAAATGGCCCGCCTGGCTGACCGCCCAACGACCCCCGCCCATTG
ACGTCAATAATGACGTATGTTCCCATAGTAACGCCAATAGGGACTTTCCATTGACGTCAATGGGTGGACT
ATTTACGGTAAACTGCCCACTTGGCAGTACATCAAGTGTATCATATGCCAAGTACGCCCCCTATTGACGT
CAATGACGGTAAATGGCCCGCCTGGCATTATGCCCAGTACATGACCTTATGGGACTTTCCTACTTGGCAG
TACATCTACGTATTAGTCATCGCTATTACCATGGGTCGAGGTGAGCCCCACGTTCTGCTTCACTCTCCCC
ATCTCCCCCCCCTCCCCACCCCCAATTTTGTATTTATTTATTTTTTAATTATTTTGTGCAGCGATGGGGG
CGGGGGGGGGGGGGGCGCGCGCCAGGCGGGGCGGGGCGGGGGCGAGGGCGGGGCGGGGCGAGGCGGAGAG
GTGCGGCGGCAGCCAATCAGAGCGGCGCGCTCCGAAAGTTTCCTTTTATGGCGAGGCGGCGGCGGCGGCG
GCCCTATAAAAAGCGAAGCGCGCGGCGGGCGGGAGTCGCTGCGTTGCCTTCGCCCCGTGCCCCGCTCCGC
GCCGCCTCGCGCCGCCCGCCCCGGCTCTGACTGACCGCGTTACTCCCACAGGTGAGCGGGCGGGACGGCC
CTTCTCCTCCGGGCTGTAATTAGCGCTTGGTTTAATGACGGCTCGTTTCTTTTCTGTGGCTGCGTGAAAG
CCTTAAAGGGCTCCGGGAGGGCCCTTTGTGCGGGGGGGAGCGGCTCGGGGGGTGCGTGCGTGTGTGTGTG
CGTGGGGAGCGCCGCGTGCGGCCCGCGCTGCCCGGCGGCTGTGAGCGCTGCGGGCGCGGCGCGGGGCTTT
GTGCGCTCCGCGTGTGCGCGAGGGGAGCGCGGCCGGGGGCGGTGCCCCGCGGTGCGGGGGGGCTGCGAGG
GGAACAAAGGCTGCGTGCGGGGTGTGTGCGTGGGGGGGTGAGCAGGGGGTGTGGGCGCGGCGGTCGGGCT
GTAACCCCCCCCTGCACCCCCCTCCCCGAGTTGCTGAGCACGGCCCGGCTTCGGGTGCGGGGCTCCGTGC
GGGGCGTGGCGCGGGGCTCGCCGTGCCGGGCGGGGGGTGGCGGCAGGTGGGGGTGCCGGGCGGGGCGGGG
CCGCCTCGGGCCGGGGAGGGCTCGGGGGAGGGGCGCGGCGGCCCCGGAGCGCCGGCGGCTGTCGAGGCGC
GGCGAGCCGCAGCCATTGCCTTTTATGGTAATCGTGCGAGAGGGCGCAGGGACTTCCTTTGTCCCAAATC
TGGCGGAGCCGAAATCTGGGAGGCGCCGCCGCACCCCCTCTAGCGGGCGCGGGCGAAGCGGTGCGGCGCC
GGCAGGAAGGAAATGGGCGGGGAGGGCCTTCGTGCGTCGCCGCGCCGCCGTCCCCTTCTCCATCTCCAGC
CTCGGGGCTGCCGCAGGGGGACGGCTGCCTTCGGGGGGGACGGGGCAGGGCGGGGTTCGGCTTCTGGCGT
GTGACCGGCGGCTCTAGAGCCTCTGCTAACCATGTTCATGCCTTCTTCTTTTTCCTACAGCTCCTGGGCA
ACGTGCTGGTTATTGTGCTGTCTCATCATTTTGGCAAAGAATTCGGTACCGCGGGCCCGGCGCGCCAGCT
GGATATCTCCGGACCCGGGCTAGCGCAATTGCGGCCGCCACCATGTGGCTGCTGCCTCTGGTGCTGACCA
GCCTGGCCAGCAGCGCCACCTGGGCCGGCCAGCCCGCCAGCCCTCCCGTGGTGGACACCGCCCAGGGCAG
GGTGCTGGGCAAGTACGTGAGCCTGGAGGGCCTGGCCCAGCCCGTGGCCGTGTTCCTGGGCGTGCCCTTC
GCCAAGCCTCCCTTGGGCAGCCTGAGGTTCGCTCCTCCTCAGCCTGCTGAGCCCTGGAGCTTCGTGAAGA
ACACCACCAGCTACCCTCCCATGTGCTGCCAGGATCCCGTGGTGGAGCAGATGACCAGCGACCTGTTCAC
CAACGGCAAGGAGAGGCTGACCCTGGAGTTCAGCGAGGACTGCCTGTACCTGAACATCTACACACCCGCC
GACCTGACCAAGAGAGGCAGGCTGCCCGTGATGGTGTGGATCCACGGCGGCGGCCTGGTGCTGGGCGGCG
CTCCCATGTACGACGGCGTGGTGCTGGCCGCCCACGAGAACGTGGTGGTGGTGGCCATCCAGTACAGGCT
GGGCATCTGGGGCTTCTTCAGCACCGGCGACGAGCACAGCAGGGGCAACTGGGGCCACCTGGACCAGGTG
GCCGCCCTGCACTGGGTGCAGGAGAACATCGCCAACTTCGGCGGCGATCCCGGCAGCGTGACCATCTTCG
GCGAGAGCGCCGGCGGCGAGAGCGTGAGCGTGCTGGTGCTGAGCCCTCTGGCCAAGAACCTGTTCCACAG
GGCCATCAGCGAGAGCGGCGTGGCCCTGACCGTGGCCCTGGTGAGGAAGGACATGAAGGCCGCCGCCAAG
CAGATCGCCGTGCTGGCCGGCTGCAAGACCACCACCAGCGCCGTGTTCGTGCACTGCCTGAGGCAGAAGA
GCGAGGACGAGCTGCTGGACCTGACCCTGAAGATGAAGTTCCTGACCCTGGACTTCCACGGCGACCAGAG
GGAGAGCCATCCCTTCCTGCCCACCGTGGTGGACGGCGTGCTGCTGCCCAAGATGCCCGAGGAGATCCTG
GCCGAGAAGGACTTCAACACCGTGCCCTACATCGTGGGCATCAACAAGCAGGAGTTCGGCTGGCTGCTGC
CCACTATGATGGGCTTCCCTCTGAGCGAGGGCAAGTTGGACCAGAAGACCGCCACCAGCCTGCTGTGGAA
GAGCTATCCCATCGCCAACATTCCCGAGGAGCTGACACCCGTGGCCACCGACAAGTACCTGGGCGGCACC
GACGATCCCGTGAAGAAGAAGGACCTGTTCCTGGACCTGATGGGCGACGTGGTGTTCGGCGTGCCCAGCG
TGACCGTGGCCAGGCAGCACAGGGACACCGGCGCTCCCACCTACATGTACGAGTTCCAGTACAGGCCCAG
CTTCAGCAGCGACAAGAAGCCCAAGTCCGTGATCGGCGACCACGGCGACGAGATCTTCAGCGTGTTCGGC
TTCCCTCTGCTGAAGGGCGACGCTCCCGAGGAGGAGGTGAGCCTGAGCAAGACCGTGATGAAGTTCTGGG
CCAACTTCGCCAGGAGCGGCAATCCCAACGGCGAGGGCCTGCCTCACTGGCCCATGTACGACCAGGAGGA
GGGCTACCTGCAGATCGGCGTGAACACCCAGGCCGCCAAGAGGCTGAAGGGCGAGGAGGTGGCCTTCTGG
AACGACCTGCTGAGCAAGGAGGCCGCCAAGAAGCCTCCTAAGATCAAGCACGCCGAGCTGTAAACCGGAA
TTCCGCCCCTCTCCCTCCCCCCCCCCTAACGTTACTGGCCGAAGCCGCTTGGAATAAGGCCGGTGTGCGT
TTGTCTATATGTTATTTTCCACCATATTGCCGTCTTTTGGCAATGTGAGGGCCCGGAAACCTGGCCCTGT
CTTCTTGACGAGCATTCCTAGGGGTCTTTCCCCTCTCGCCAAAGGAATGCAAGGTCTGTTGAATGTCGTG
AAGGAAGCAGTTCCTCTGGAAGCTTCTTGAAGACAAACAACGTCTGTAGCGACCCTTTGCAGGCAGCGGA
ACCCCCCACCTGGCGACAGGTGCCTCTGCGGCCAAAAGCCACGTGTATAAGATACACCTGCAAAGGCGGC
ACAACCCCAGTGCCACGTTGTGAGTTGGATAGTTGTGGAAAGAGTCAAATGGCTCTCCTCAAGCGTATTC
AACAAGGGGCTGAAGGATGCCCAGAAGGCACCCCATTGTATGGGATCTGATCTGGGGCCTCGGTGCACAT
GCTTTACATGTGTTTAGTCGAGGTTAAAAAAACGTCTAGGCCCCCCGAACCACGGGGACGTGGTTTTCCT
TTGAAAAACACGATGATAATATGGCCACAACCATGGTGCCCAAGAAGAAGAGGAAAGTCGTGAGCAAGGG
CGAGGAGGACAACATGGCCATCATCAAGGAGTTCATGCGCTTCAAGGTGCACATGGAGGGCTCCGTGAAC
GGCCACGAGTTCGAGATCGAGGGCGAGGGCGAGGGCCGCCCCTACGAGGGCACCCAGACCGCCAAGCTGA
AGGTGACCAAGGGCGGCCCCCTGCCCTTCGCCTGGGACATCCTGTCCCCTCAGTTCATGTACGGCTCCAA
GGCCTACGTGAAGCACCCCGCCGACATCCCCGACTACTTGAAGCTGTCCTTCCCCGAGGGCTTCAAGTGG
GAGCGCGTGATGAACTTCGAGGACGGCGGCGTGGTGACCGTGACCCAGGACTCCTCCCTGCAGGACGGCG
AGTTCATCTACAAGGTGAAGCTGCGCGGCACCAACTTCCCCTCCGACGGCCCCGTAATGCAGAAGAAGAC
CATGGGCTGGGAGGCCTCCTCCGAGCGGATGTACCCCGAGGACGGCGCCCTGAAGGGCGAGATCAAGCAG
AGGCTGAAGCTGAAGGACGGCGGCCACTACGACGCCGAGGTCAAGACCACCTACAAGGCCAAGAAGCCCG
TGCAGCTGCCCGGCGCCTACAACGTCAACATCAAGCTGGACATCACCTCCCACAACGAGGACTACACCAT
CGTGGAACAGTACGAGCGCGCCGAGGGCCGCCACTCCACCGGCGGCATGGACGAGCTGTACAAGTAAATG
CAGAACGGCCCCGGTGCTCGAGGTACCGATGAATAGCTAAGGTCGAGGCCGCAGGTAAGTATCAAGGTTA
CAAGACAGGTTTAAGGAGACCAATAGAAACTGGGCTTGTCGAGACAGAGAAGACTCTTGCGTTTCTGATA
GGCACCTATTGGTCTTACTGACATCCACTTTGCCTTTCTCTCCACAGGTGTCGACAATCAACCTCTGGAT
TACAAAATTTGTGAAAGATTGACTGGTATTCTTAACTATGTTGCTCCTTTTACGCTATGTGGATACGCTG
CTTTAATGCCTTTGTATCATGCTATTGCTTCCCGTATGGCTTTCATTTTCTCCTCCTTGTATAAATCCTG
GTTGCTGTCTCTTTATGAGGAGTTGTGGCCCGTTGTCAGGCAACGTGGCGTGGTGTGCACTGTGTTTGCT
GACGCAACCCCCACTGGTTGGGGCATTGCCACCACCTGTCAGCTCCTTTCCGGGACTTTCGCTTTCCCCC
TCCCTATTGCCACGGCGGAACTCATCGCCGCCTGCCTTGCCCGCTGCTGGACAGGGGCTCGGCTGTTGGG
CACTGACAATTCCGTGGTGTTGTCGGGGAAGCTGACGTCCTTTCCATGGCTGCTCGCCTGTGTTGCCACC
TGGATTCTGCGCGGGACGTCCTTCTGCTACGTCCCTTCGGCCCTCAATCCAGCGGACCTTCCTTCCCGCG
GCCTGCTGCCGGCTCTGCGGCCTCTTCCGCGTCTTCGCCTTCGCCCTCAGACGAGTCGGATCTCCCTTTG
GGCCGCCTCCCCGCCTGGAATTCGAGCTCGGTACGATCAGCCTCGACTGTGCCTTCTAGTTGCCAGCCAT
CTGTTGTTTGCCCCTCCCCCGTGCCTTCCTTGACCCTGGAAGGTGCCACTCCCACTGTCCTTTCCTAATA
AAATGAGGAAATTGCATCGCATTGTCTGAGTAGGTGTCATTCTATTCTGGGGGGTGGGGTGGGGCAGGAC
AGCAAGGGGGAGGATTGGGAAGACAATAGCAGGCCAGCTTTTGTTCCCTTTAGGGTTAATTGCGCGCTTG
GCGCTAATCATGGTCATAGCTGTTTCCACTCCTCAGGTGCAGGCTGCCTATCAGAAGGTGGTGGCTGGTG
TGGCCAATGCCCTGGCTCACAAATACCACTGAGATCTTTTTCCCTCTGCCAAAAATTATGGGGACATCAT
GAAGCCCCTTGAGCATCTGACTTCTGGCTAATAAAGGAAATTTATTTTCATTGCAATAGTGTGTTGGAAT
TTTTTGTGTCTCTCACTCGGAAGGACATATGGGAGGGCAAATCATTTAAAACATCAGAATGAGTATTTGG
TTTAGAGTTTGGCAACATATGCCATATGCTGGCTGCCATGAACAAAGGTGGCTATAAAGAGGTCATCAGT
ATATGAAACAGCCCCCTGCTGTCCATTCCTTATTCCATAGAAAAGCCTTGACTTGAGGTTAGATTTTTTT
TTATATTTTGTTTGTGTTATTTTTTTCTTTAACATCCCTAAAATTTTCCTTACATGTTTTACTAGCCAGA
TTTTTCCTCCTCTCCTGACTACTCCCAGTCATAGCTGTCCCTCTTCTCTTATGAAGATCCCTCGACCTGC
AGCCCAAGCTTGGCGTAATCATGGTCATAGCTGTTTCCTGTGTGAAATTGTTATCCGCTCACAATTCCAC
ACAACATACGAGCCGGAAGCATAAAGTGTAAAGCCTGGGGTGCCTAATGAGTGAGCTAACTCACATTAAT
TGCGTTGCGCTCACTGCCCGCTTTCCAGTCGGGAAACCTGTCGTGCCAGCGGATCCGCATCTCAATTAGT
CAGCAACCATAGTCCCGCCCCTAACTCCGCCCATCCCGCCCCTAACTCCGCCCAGTTCCGCCCATTCTCC
GCCCCATGGCTGACTAATTTTTTTTATTTATGCAGAGGCCGAGGCCGCCTCGGCCTCTGAGCTATTCCAG
AAGTAGTGAGGAGGCTTTTTTGGAGGCCTAGGCTTTTGCAAAAAGCTAACTTGTTTATTGCAGCTTATAA
TGGTTACAAATAAAGCAATAGCATCACAAATTTCACAAATAAAGCATTTTTTTCACTGCATTCTAGTTGT
GGTTTGTCCAAACTCATCAATGTATCTTATCATGTCTGGATCCGCTGCATTAATGAATCGGCCAACGCGC
GGGGAGAGGCGGTTTGCGTATTGGGCGCTCTTCCGCTTCCTCGCTCACTGACTCGCTGCGCTCGGTCGTT
CGGCTGCGGCGAGCGGTATCAGCTCACTCAAAGGCGGTAATACGGTTATCCACAGAATCAGGGGATAACG
CAGGAAAGAACATGTGAGCAAAAGGCCAGCAAAAGGCCAGGAACCGTAAAAAGGCCGCGTTGCTGGCGTT
TTTCCATAGGCTCCGCCCCCCTGACGAGCATCACAAAAATCGACGCTCAAGTCAGAGGTGGCGAAACCCG
ACAGGACTATAAAGATACCAGGCGTTTCCCCCTGGAAGCTCCCTCGTGCGCTCTCCTGTTCCGACCCTGC
CGCTTACCGGATACCTGTCCGCCTTTCTCCCTTCGGGAAGCGTGGCGCTTTCTCAATGCTCACGCTGTAG
GTATCTCAGTTCGGTGTAGGTCGTTCGCTCCAAGCTGGGCTGTGTGCACGAACCCCCCGTTCAGCCCGAC
CGCTGCGCCTTATCCGGTAACTATCGTCTTGAGTCCAACCCGGTAAGACACGACTTATCGCCACTGGCAG
CAGCCACTGGTAACAGGATTAGCAGAGCGAGGTATGTAGGCGGTGCTACAGAGTTCTTGAAGTGGTGGCC
TAACTACGGCTACACTAGAAGGACAGTATTTGGTATCTGCGCTCTGCTGAAGCCAGTTACCTTCGGAAAA
AGAGTTGGTAGCTCTTGATCCGGCAAACAAACCACCGCTGGTAGCGGTGGTTTTTTTGTTTGCAAGCAGC
AGATTACGCGCAGAAAAAAAGGATCTCAAGAAGATCCTTTGATCTTTTCTACGGGGTCTGACGCTCAGTG
GAACGAAAACTCACGTTAAGGGATTTTGGTCATGAGATTATCAAAAAGGATCTTCACCTAGATCCTTTTA
AATTAAAAATGAAGTTTTAAATCAATCTAAAGTATATATGAGTAAACTTGGTCTGACAGTTACCAATGCT
TAATCAGTGAGGCACCTATCTCAGCGATCTGTCTATTTCGTTCATCCATAGTTGCCTGACTCCCCGTCGT
GTAGATAACTACGATACGGGAGGGCTTACCATCTGGCCCCAGTGCTGCAATGATACCGCGAGACCCACGC
TCACCGGCTCCAGATTTATCAGCAATAAACCAGCCAGCCGGAAGGGCCGAGCGCAGAAGTGGTCCTGCAA
CTTTATCCGCCTCCATCCAGTCTATTAATTGTTGCCGGGAAGCTAGAGTAAGTAGTTCGCCAGTTAATAG
TTTGCGCAACGTTGTTGCCATTGCTACAGGCATCGTGGTGTCACGCTCGTCGTTTGGTATGGCTTCATTC
AGCTCCGGTTCCCAACGATCAAGGCGAGTTACATGATCCCCCATGTTGTGCAAAAAAGCGGTTAGCTCCT
TCGGTCCTCCGATCGTTGTCAGAAGTAAGTTGGCCGCAGTGTTATCACTCATGGTTATGGCAGCACTGCA
TAATTCTCTTACTGTCATGCCATCCGTAAGATGCTTTTCTGTGACTGGTGAGTACTCAACCAAGTCATTC
TGAGAATAGTGTATGCGGCGACCGAGTTGCTCTTGCCCGGCGTCAATACGGGATAATACCGCGCCACATA
GCAGAACTTTAAAAGTGCTCATCATTGGAAAACGTTCTTCGGGGCGAAAACTCTCAAGGATCTTACCGCT
GTTGAGATCCAGTTCGATGTAACCCACTCGTGCACCCAACTGATCTTCAGCATCTTTTACTTTCACCAGC
GTTTCTGGGTGAGCAAAAACAGGAAGGCAAAATGCCGCAAAAAAGGGAATAAGGGCGACACGGAAATGTT
GAATACTCATACTCTTCCTTTTTCAATATTATTGAAGCATTTATCAGGGTTATTGTCTCATGAGCGGATA
CATATTTGAATGTATTTAGAAAAATAAACAAATAGGGGTTCCGCGCACATTTCCCCGAAAAGTGCCACCT
G
