>Addgene plasmid #45766 | pCAG-PLE-IRES-mCherry | addgene partial sequence | sequence record 67514 | pCAGGS5 5'-ggttcggcttctggcgtgtgacc-3'
GTTCATGCCTTCTTCTTTTTCCTACAGCTCCTGGGCAACGTGCTGGTTATTGTGCTGTCTCATCATTTTG
GCAAAGAATTCGGTACCGCGGGCCCGGCGCGCCAGCTGGATATCTCCGGACCCGGGCTAGCGCAATTGCG
GCCGCCACCATGTGGCTGCTGCCTCTGGTGCTGACCAGCCTGGCCAGCAGCGCCACCTGGGCCGGCCAGC
CCGCCAGCCCTCCCGTGGTGGACACCGCCCAGGGCAGGGTGCTGGGCAAGTACGTGAGCCTGGAGGGCCT
GGCCCAGCCCGTGGCCGTGTTCCTGGGCGTGCCCTTCGCCAAGCCTCCCTTGGGCAGCCTGAGGTTCGCT
CCTCCTCAGCCTGCTGAGCCCTGGAGCTTCGTGAAGAACACCACCAGCTACCCTCCCATGTGCTGCCAGG
ATCCCGTGGTGGAGCAGATGACCAGCGACCTGTTCACCAACGGCAAGGAGAGGCTGACCCTGGAGTTCAG
CGAGGACTGCCTGTACCTGAACATCTACACACCCGCCGACCTGACCAAGAGAGGCAGGCTGCCCGTGATG
GTGTGGATCCACGGCGGCGGCCTGGTGCTGGGCGGCGCTCCCATGTACGACGGCGTGGTGCTGGCCGCCC
ACGAGAACGTGGTGGTGGTGGCCATCCAGTACAGGCTGGGCATCTGGGGCTTCTTCAGCACCGGCGACGA
GCACAGCAGGGGCAACTGGGGCCACCTGGACCAGGTGGCCGCCCTGCACTGGGTGCAGGAGAACATCGCC
AACTTCGGCGGCGATCCCGGCAGCGTGACCATCTTCGGCGAGAGCGCCGGCGGCGAGAGCGTGAGCGTGC
TGGTGCTGAGCCCTCTGGCCAAGAACCTGTTC
