>Addgene plasmid #45766 | pCAG-PLE-IRES-mCherry | addgene partial sequence | sequence record 67879 | WPRE-R 5'-CATAGCGTAAAAGGAGCAACA-3'
AATTTTGTAATCCAGAGGTTGATTGTCGACACCTGTGGAGAGAAAGGCAAAGTGGATGTCAGTAAGACCA
ATAGGTGCCTATCAGAAACGCAAGAGTCTTCTCTGTCTCGACAAGCCCAGTTTCTATTGGTCTCCTTAAA
CCTGTCTTGTAACCTTGATACTTACCTGCGGCCTCGACCTTAGCTATTCATCGGTACCTCGAGCACCGGG
GCCGTTCTGCATTTACTTGTACAGCTCGTCCATGCCGCCGGTGGAGTGGCGGCCCTCGGCGCGCTCGTAC
TGTTCCACGATGGTGTAGTCCTCGTTGTGGGAGGTGATGTCCAGCTTGATGTTGACGTTGTAGGCGCCGG
GCAGCTGCACGGGCTTCTTGGCCTTGTAGGTGGTCTTGACCTCGGCGTCGTAGTGGCCGCCGTCCTTCAG
CTTCAGCCTCTGCTTGATCTCGCCCTTCAGGGCGCCGTCCTCGGGGTACATCCGCTCGGAGGAGGCCTCC
CAGCCCATGGTCTTCTTCTGCATTACGGGGCCGTCGGAGGGGAAGTTGGTGCCGCGCAGCTTCACCTTGT
AGATGAACTCGCCGTCCTGCAGGGAGGAGTCCTGGGTCACGGTCACCACGCCGCCGTCCTCGAAGTTCAT
CACGCGCTCCCACTTGAAGCCCTCGGGGAAGGACAGCTTCAAGTAGTCGGGGATGTCGGCGGGGTGCTTC
ACGTAGGCCTTGGAGCCGTACATGAACTGAGGGGACAGGATGTCCCAGGCGAAGGGCAGGGG
